Addgene plasmid #41467: TAL-3CT4
Depositing lab: Veit Hornung. Depositing organization: Universitaetsklinikum Bonn. Publication: A ligation-independent cloning technique for high-throughput assembly of transcription activator-like effector genes. Schmid-Burgk JL, Schmidt T, Kaiser V, Honing K, Hornung V. Nat Biotechnol. 2012 Dec 16. doi: 10.1038/nbt.2460. PubMed 23242165.
Backbone
  Vector backbone: Custom backbone
  Backbone size w/o insert (bp): 2961
  Vector type: PCR Cloning Vector
Growth in bacteria
  Bacterial resistance: Ampicillin, 100 μg/mL
  Growth temperature: 37°C
  Growth strain: DH10B
  Copy number: High Copy
Gene/Insert
  Gene/Insert name: 3CT4
  Species: Synthetic
  Insert size (bp): 256
  Cloning method: Unknown
  Sequencing primers: 5′ M13_pUC_fwd; 3′ M13_pUC_rev
Terms and licenses: Academic/Nonprofit Terms; Industry Terms: Not Available to Industry
How to cite: TAL-3CT4 was a gift from Veit Hornung (Addgene plasmid # 41467 ; http://n2t.net/addgene:41467 ; RRID:Addgene_41467)
