[The description below was written by a language model from this plasmid's Addgene catalogue record.]
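Description:
TAL-3CT4 is a small bacterial cloning plasmid that carries a synthetic 256 bp insert named 3CT4 in a custom backbone of about 2.96 kb, catalogued as a PCR cloning vector. It is maintained in E. coli (DH10B is the listed strain) as a high-copy plasmid under ampicillin selection. The insert is flanked by standard M13/pUC forward and reverse primer sites, which serve for sequence verification and imply a pUC-style cloning region. The record does not specify the origin of replication, any promoter, or the method by which the insert was introduced.

The plasmid belongs to a collection built for a ligation-independent cloning method designed for high-throughput assembly of transcription activator-like effector (TALE) genes. TALE DNA-binding domains consist of tandem, nearly identical repeats, each recognising one base of the target sequence. Assembly systems of this kind rely on libraries of pre-made repeat fragments that are joined in a defined order to create a custom array. The insert size and the plasmid's name are consistent with TAL-3CT4 being one such library module, encoding a short block of repeat units for a particular position and base specificity. However, the record does not explain the naming scheme, so the exact repeats, their target bases and their position in the final array cannot be determined from it. No mammalian expression elements, tags or reporters are listed, so the construct is best seen as a storage and amplification vector for a building block rather than an expression plasmid. Its typical use is as a source of fragments for constructing designer TALE proteins, such as TALE nucleases or transcriptional regulators.
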