>Addgene plasmid #41467 | TAL-3CT4 | depositor partial sequence | sequence record 55336 | TAL-3CT4 sequence 256 bps
GAATGCAGCCAGGCACACGGGCTTACTCCCGATCAAGTTGTGGCCATTGCCAGCCATGACGGAGGGAAAC
AAGCATTGGAGACTGTCCAACGGCTCCTTCCCGTGTTGTGTCAAGCCCACGGTTTGACCCCTGCACAAGT
GGTCGCCATCGCCTCCAACGGTGGCGGTAAGCAGGCCCTGGAAACAGTGCAGCGCCTGCTGCCTGTGCTG
TGCCAGGATCATGGACTGACCCCAGACCAGGTTGTCGCCTGCATTC
