>Addgene plasmid #41467 | TAL-3CT4 | addgene partial sequence | sequence record 55883 | M13_pUC_fwd
TCGAGCTCGGTACCTCGCGAATGCATCTAGATATTTGGGAATGCAGGCGACAACCTGGTCTGGGGTCAGT
CCATGATCCTGGCACAGCACAGGCAGCAGGCGCTGCACTGTTTCCAGGGCCTGCTTACCGCCACCGTTGG
AGGCGATGGCGACCACTTGTGCAGGGGTCAAACCGTGGGCTTGACACAACACGGGAAGGAGCCGTTGGAC
AGTCTCCAATGCTTGTTTCCCTCCGTCATGGCTGGCAATGGCCACAACTTGATCGGGAGTAAGCCCGTGT
GCCTGGCTGCATTCATTTGGATCGGATCCCGGGCCCGTCGACTGCAGAGGCCTGCATGCAAGCTTGGCGT
AATCATGGTCATAGCTGTTTCCTGTGTGAAATTGTTATCCGCTCACAATTCCACACAACATACGAGCCGG
AAGCATAAAGTGTAAAGCCTGGGGTGCCTAATGAGTGAGCTAACTCACATTAATTGCGTTGCGCTCACTG
CCCGCTTTCCAGTCGGGAAACCTGTCGTGCCAGCTGCATTAATGAATCGGCCAACGCGCGGGGAGAGGCG
GTTTGCGTAATGGGCGCTCTTCCGCTTCCTCGCTCACTGACTCGCTGCGCTCGGTCGTTCGGCT
